Addgene plasmid #21863: ATF4 17: 5’ATF4.uORF1stopm1&2.GFP
Depositing lab: David Ron. Depositing organization: NYU Grossman School of Medicine. Publication: Translation reinitiation at alternative open reading frames regulates gene expression in an integrated stress response. Lu PD, Harding HP, Ron D. J Cell Biol. 2004 Oct 11. 167(1):27-33. 10.1083/jcb.200408003 PubMed 15479734.
Backbone
  Vector backbone: pEGFP-N1
  Backbone manufacturer: Clontech
  Backbone size w/o insert (bp): 4733
  Vector type: Mammalian Expression
  Selectable markers: Neomycin (select with G418)
Growth in bacteria
  Bacterial resistance: Kanamycin, 50 μg/mL
  Growth temperature: 37°C
  Growth strain: DH5alpha
  Copy number: Unknown
Gene/Insert
  Gene/Insert name: ATF4
  Species: M. musculus (mouse)
  Insert size (bp): 366
  Mutation: Stop codons between the colinear uORF1 and uORF2 converted to UCG and UAC, respectively (see author's map)
  Entrez Gene: Atf4 (a.k.a. Atf-4, C/ATF, CREB-2, CREB2, TAXREB67)
  Tag / fusion protein: EGFP (C terminal on backbone)
  Cloning method: Restriction Enzyme; 5′ cloning site HindII (unknown if destroyed); 3′ cloning site BamHI (unknown if destroyed)
  Sequencing primers: 5′ CMV-F; 3′ EGFP-N
Terms and licenses: Academic/Nonprofit Terms; Industry Terms: Not Available to Industry
Depositor comments: These pEGFP-based plasmids have NEOr marker (and not the conventional AMPr marker). They should be propagated in the presence of 30mcg/ml kanamycin (and not on ampicillin)
How to cite: ATF4 17: 5’ATF4.uORF1stopm1&2.GFP was a gift from David Ron (Addgene plasmid # 21863 ; http://n2t.net/addgene:21863 ; RRID:Addgene_21863)
