[The description below was written by a language model from this plasmid's Addgene catalogue record and pLannotate feature annotations shown in this document.]
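Description:
ATF4 17: 5'ATF4.uORF1stopm1&2.GFP is a mammalian expression reporter built on the pEGFP-N1 backbone, in which a 366 bp segment from the 5' end of the mouse Atf4 mRNA is placed between the CMV immediate-early enhancer/promoter and the EGFP coding sequence. The feature table shows a short stretch of ATF4 coding sequence lying just upstream of EGFP, consistent with the catalogue description of EGFP as a C-terminal fusion partner, so that green fluorescence reports translation initiating at the ATF4 start codon. Transcripts are terminated by the SV40 polyadenylation signal. The full depositor sequence is 5,099 nt.

The defining feature of this variant is a pair of point mutations. The stop codons lying between the colinear upstream open reading frames uORF1 and uORF2 are converted to sense codons (UCG and UAC), which would be expected to let translation begun at uORF1 read through into uORF2 rather than terminate. It appears to be one of a series of leader mutants, and the associated publication concerns translation reinitiation at alternative reading frames as a regulator of gene expression in the integrated stress response. The construct is therefore suited to testing how termination after uORF1 contributes to ATF4 translational control, although the record does not describe specific assays.

The plasmid replicates in E. coli through a high-copy pUC-type origin and also carries an f1 origin. A single Tn5 NeoR/KanR gene is driven by tandem bacterial (bla) and SV40 early promoters and followed by the HSV TK polyadenylation signal. It gives kanamycin selection in bacteria and G418 selection in mammalian cells. The depositor stresses that the plasmid is not ampicillin resistant. The short large T antigen, ble and bGH annotations are fragment matches within the backbone rather than functional elements.
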