Features (pLannotate 1.2.2; 15 found; start..end, strand, type, name):
     61..364     +  enhancer       CMV enhancer: human cytomegalovirus immediate early enhancer
    365..568     +  promoter       CMV promoter: human cytomegalovirus (CMV) immediate early promoter
    591..627     +  misc_feature   MCS (fragment): multiple cloning site
    904..1023    +  CDS            Atf4 (fragment): ATF4_RAT - Experimental evidence at protein level: Swiss-Prot protein existence level 1. Transcription factor that binds the cAMP response element (CRE) (consensus: 5'-GTGACGT[AC][AG]-3') and displays two biological functions, as regulator of metabolic and redox processes under normal cellular conditions, and as master transcription factor during integrated stress response (ISR) (By similarity). Binds to asymmetric CRE's as a heterodimer and to palindromic CRE's as a homodimer (By similarity). Core effector of the ISR, which is required for adaptation to various stress such as endoplasmic reti
   1045..1764    +  CDS            EGFP: the original enhanced GFP (Yang et al., 1996) mammalian codon-optimized
   1781..1864    +  CDS            large T antigen (fragment): large T antigen from SV40 (simian virus 40)
   1887..2008    +  polyA_signal   SV40 poly(A) signal: SV40 polyadenylation signal
   2042..2470    -  rep_origin     f1 ori (sequence partly withheld): f1 bacteriophage origin of replication; arrow indicates direction of (+) strand synthesis
   2497..2601    +  promoter       AmpR promoter: bla
   2603..2960    +  promoter       SV40 promoter: SV40 enhancer and early promoter
   2995..3789    +  CDS            NeoR/KanR: aminoglycoside phosphotransferase from Tn5; aph(3')-II (or nptII); confers resistance to neomycin, kanamycin, and G418 (Geneticin®)
   3810..3962    +  CDS            ble (fragment): BLE_KLEPN - Experimental evidence at protein level: Swiss-Prot protein existence level 1. Binding protein with a strong affinity to the bleomycin family of antibiotics. Binds to CL990; an antimitotic-antibiotic compound. From Klebsiella pneumoniae.
   4021..4068    +  polyA_signal   HSV TK poly(A) signal: herpes simplex virus thymidine kinase polyadenylation signal (Cole and Stacy, 1985)
   4159..4175    -  polyA_signal   bGH poly(A) signal (fragment): bovine growth hormone polyadenylation signal
   4397..4985    +  rep_origin     ori: high-copy-number ColE1/pMB1/pBR322/pUC origin of replication
>Addgene plasmid #21863 | ATF4 17: 5’ATF4.uORF1stopm1&2.GFP | depositor full sequence | sequence record 10049 | Author sequence
TAGTTATTAATAGTAATCAATTACGGGGTCATTAGTTCATAGCCCATATATGGAGTTCCGCGTTACATAA
CTTACGGTAAATGGCCCGCCTGGCTGACCGCCCAACGACCCCCGCCCATTGACGTCAATAATGACGTATG
TTCCCATAGTAACGCCAATAGGGACTTTCCATTGACGTCAATGGGTGGAGTATTTACGGTAAACTGCCCA
CTTGGCAGTACATCAAGTGTATCATATGCCAAGTACGCCCCCTATTGACGTCAATGACGGTAAATGGCCC
GCCTGGCATTATGCCCAGTACATGACCTTATGGGACTTTCCTACTTGGCAGTACATCTACGTATTAGTCA
TCGCTATTACCATGGTGATGCGGTTTTGGCAGTACATCAATGGGCGTGGATAGCGGTTTGACTCACGGGG
ATTTCCAAGTCTCCACCCCATTGACGTCAATGGGAGTTTGTTTTGGCACCAAAATCAACGGGACTTTCCA
AAATGTCGTAACAACTCCGCCCCATTGACGCAAATGGGCGGTAGGCGTGTACGGTGGGAGGTCTATATAA
GCAGAGCTGGTTTAGTGAACCGTCAGATCCGCTAGCGCTACCGGACTCAGATCTCGAGCTCAAGCTTTTC
TGCTTGCTGTCTGCCGGTTTGAGTTGTGCGCTCGGGTGTCCCTTTCCTCTTCCCCTCCCGCAGGGCTTGC
GGCCACCATGGCGTATTCGAGGCAGCAGTGCCTGCGGCAGCGTTGGCCTTTGCAGCGGCGGCAGCAGCAC
CAGGCTCTGCAGCGGCAACCCCCACCGGCCTACGCCATGGCGCTCTTCACGAAATCCAGCAGCAGTGTTG
CTGTAACGGACAAAGATACCTTCGAGTTAAGCACATTCCTGGAATCCAGCAAAGCCCCACAACATGACCG
AGATGAGCTTCCTGAACAGCGAAGTGTTGGCGGGGGACTTGATGTCCCCCTTCGACCAGTCGGGTTTGGG
GGCTGAAGAAAGCCTAGGTCTCTTAGATGACTATCTGGAGGTGGGGGATCCACCGGTCGCCACCATGGTG
AGCAAGGGCGAGGAGCTGTTCACCGGGGTGGTGCCCATCCTGGTCGAGCTGGACGGCGACGTAAACGGCC
ACAAGTTCAGCGTGTCCGGCGAGGGCGAGGGCGATGCCACCTACGGCAAGCTGACCCTGAAGTTCATCTG
CACCACCGGCAAGCTGCCCGTGCCCTGGCCCACCCTCGTGACCACCCTGACCTACGGCGTGCAGTGCTTC
AGCCGCTACCCCGACCACATGAAGCAGCACGACTTCTTCAAGTCCGCCATGCCCGAAGGCTACGTCCAGG
AGCGCACCATCTTCTTCAAGGACGACGGCAACTACAAGACCCGCGCCGAGGTGAAGTTCGAGGGCGACAC
CCTGGTGAACCGCATCGAGCTGAAGGGCATCGACTTCAAGGAGGACGGCAACATCCTGGGGCACAAGCTG
GAGTACAACTACAACAGCCACAACGTCTATATCATGGCCGACAAGCAGAAGAACGGCATCAAGGTGAACT
TCAAGATCCGCCACAACATCGAGGACGGCAGCGTGCAGCTCGCCGACCACTACCAGCAGAACACCCCCAT
CGGCGACGGCCCCGTGCTGCTGCCCGACAACCACTACCTGAGCACCCAGTCCGCCCTGAGCAAAGACCCC
AACGAGAAGCGCGATCACATGGTCCTGCTGGAGTTCGTGACCGCCGCCGGGATCACTCTCGGCATGGACG
AGCTGTACAAGTAAAGCGGCCGCGACTCTAGATCATAATCAGCCATACCACATTTGTAGAGGTTTTACTT
GCTTTAAAAAACCTCCCACACCTCCCCCTGAACCTGAAACATAAAATGAATGCAATTGTTGTTGTTAACT
TGTTTATTGCAGCTTATAATGGTTACAAATAAAGCAATAGCATCACAAATTTCACAAATAAAGCATTTTT
TTCACTGCATTCTAGTTGTGGTTTGTCCAAACTCATCAATGTATCTTAAGGCGTAAATTGTAAGCGTTAA
TATTTTGTTAAAATTCGCGTTAAATTTTTGTTAAATCAGCTCATTTTTTAACCAATAGGCCGAAATCGGC
AAAATCCCTTATAAATCAAAAGAATAGACCGAGATAGGGT
[37 nt withheld, positions 2141-2177]
AAAGAACGTGGACTCCAACGTCAAAGG
[49 nt withheld, positions 2205-2253]
T
[91 nt withheld, positions 2255-2345]
G
[124 nt withheld, positions 2347-2470]
CAGGTGGCACTTTTCGGGGAAATGTGCGCGGAACCCCTATTTGTTTATTTTTCTAAATACATTCAAATAT
GTATCCGCTCATGAGACAATAACCCTGATAAATGCTTCAATAATATTGAAAAAGGAAGAGTCCTGAGGCG
GAAAGAACCAGCTGTGGAATGTGTGTCAGTTAGGGTGTGGAAAGTCCCCAGGCTCCCCAGCAGGCAGAAG
TATGCAAAGCATGCATCTCAATTAGTCAGCAACCAGGTGTGGAAAGTCCCCAGGCTCCCCAGCAGGCAGA
AGTATGCAAAGCATGCATCTCAATTAGTCAGCAACCATAGTCCCGCCCCTAACTCCGCCCATCCCGCCCC
TAACTCCGCCCAGTTCCGCCCATTCTCCGCCCCATGGCTGACTAATTTTTTTTATTTATGCAGAGGCCGA
GGCCGCCTCGGCCTCTGAGCTATTCCAGAAGTAGTGAGGAGGCTTTTTTGGAGGCCTAGGCTTTTGCAAA
GATCGATCAAGAGACAGGATGAGGATCGTTTCGCATGATTGAACAAGATGGATTGCACGCAGGTTCTCCG
GCCGCTTGGGTGGAGAGGCTATTCGGCTATGACTGGGCACAACAGACAATCGGCTGCTCTGATGCCGCCG
TGTTCCGGCTGTCAGCGCAGGGGCGCCCGGTTCTTTTTGTCAAGACCGACCTGTCCGGTGCCCTGAATGA
ACTGCAAGACGAGGCAGCGCGGCTATCGTGGCTGGCCACGACGGGCGTTCCTTGCGCAGCTGTGCTCGAC
GTTGTCACTGAAGCGGGAAGGGACTGGCTGCTATTGGGCGAAGTGCCGGGGCAGGATCTCCTGTCATCTC
ACCTTGCTCCTGCCGAGAAAGTATCCATCATGGCTGATGCAATGCGGCGGCTGCATACGCTTGATCCGGC
TACCTGCCCATTCGACCACCAAGCGAAACATCGCATCGAGCGAGCACGTACTCGGATGGAAGCCGGTCTT
GTCGATCAGGATGATCTGGACGAAGAGCATCAGGGGCTCGCGCCAGCCGAACTGTTCGCCAGGCTCAAGG
CGAGCATGCCCGACGGCGAGGATCTCGTCGTGACCCATGGCGATGCCTGCTTGCCGAATATCATGGTGGA
AAATGGCCGCTTTTCTGGATTCATCGACTGTGGCCGGCTGGGTGTGGCGGACCGCTATCAGGACATAGCG
TTGGCTACCCGTGATATTGCTGAAGAGCTTGGCGGCGAATGGGCTGACCGCTTCCTCGTGCTTTACGGTA
TCGCCGCTCCCGATTCGCAGCGCATCGCCTTCTATCGCCTTCTTGACGAGTTCTTCTGAGCGGGACTCTG
GGGTTCGAAATGACCGACCAAGCGACGCCCAACCTGCCATCACGAGATTTCGATTCCACCGCCGCCTTCT
ATGAAAGGTTGGGCTTCGGAATCGTTTTCCGGGACGCCGGCTGGATGATCCTCCAGCGCGGGGATCTCAT
GCTGGAGTTCTTCGCCCACCCTAGGGGGAGGCTAACTGAAACACGGAAGGAGACAATACCGGAAGGAACC
CGCGCTATGACGGCAATAAAAAGACAGAATAAAACGCACGGTGTTGGGTCGTTTGTTCATAAACGCGGGG
TTCGGTCCCAGGGCTGGCACTCTGTCGATACCCCACCGAGACCCCATTGGGGCCAATACGCCCGCGTTTC
TTCCTTTTCCCCACCCCACCCCCCAAGTTCGGGTGAAGGCCCAGGGCTCGCAGCCAACGTCGGGGCGGCA
GGCCCTGCCATAGCCTCAGGTTACTCATATATACTTTAGATTGATTTAAAACTTCATTTTTAATTTAAAA
GGATCTAGGTGAAGATCCTTTTTGATAATCTCATGACCAAAATCCCTTAACGTGAGTTTTCGTTCCACTG
AGCGTCAGACCCCGTAGAAAAGATCAAAGGATCTTCTTGAGATCCTTTTTTTCTGCGCGTAATCTGCTGC
TTGCAAACAAAAAAACCACCGCTACCAGCGGTGGTTTGTTTGCCGGATCAAGAGCTACCAACTCTTTTTC
CGAAGGTAACTGGCTTCAGCAGAGCGCAGATACCAAATACTGTCCTTCTAGTGTAGCCGTAGTTAGGCCA
CCACTTCAAGAACTCTGTAGCACCGCCTACATACCTCGCTCTGCTAATCCTGTTACCAGTGGCTGCTGCC
AGTGGCGATAAGTCGTGTCTTACCGGGTTGGACTCAAGACGATAGTTACCGGATAAGGCGCAGCGGTCGG
GCTGAACGGGGGGTTCGTGCACACAGCCCAGCTTGGAGCGAACGACCTACACCGAACTGAGATACCTACA
GCGTGAGCTATGAGAAAGCGCCACGCTTCCCGAAGGGAGAAAGGCGGACAGGTATCCGGTAAGCGGCAGG
GTCGGAACAGGAGAGCGCACGAGGGAGCTTCCAGGGGGAAACGCCTGGTATCTTTATAGTCCTGTCGGGT
TTCGCCACCTCTGACTTGAGCGTCGATTTTTGTGATGCTCGTCAGGGGGGCGGAGCCTATGGAAAAACGC
CAGCAACGCGGCCTTTTTACGGTTCCTGGCCTTTTGCTGGCCTTTTGCTCACATGTTCTTTCCTGCGTTA
TCCCCTGATTCTGTGGATAACCGTATTACCGCCATGCAT
