>Addgene plasmid #21863 | ATF4 17: 5’ATF4.uORF1stopm1&2.GFP | addgene partial sequence | sequence record 27670 | 21863 with CMV-F
GAGCTGGTTTAGTGAACCGTCAGATCCGCTAGCGCTACCGGACTCAGATCTCGAGCTCAAGCTTTTCTGC
TTGCTGTCTGCCGGTTTGAGTTGTGCGCTCGGGTGTCCCTTTCCTCTTCCCCTCCCGCAGGGCTTGCGGC
CACCATGGCGTATTCGAGGCAGCAGTGCCTGCGGCAGCGTTGGCCTTTGCAGCGGCGGCAGCAGCACCAG
GCTCTGCAGCGGCAACCCCCACCGGCCTACGCCATGGCGCTCTTCACGAAATCCAGCAGCAGTGTTGCTG
TAACGGACAAAGATACCTTCGAGTTAAGCACATTCCTGGAATCCAGCAAAGCCCCACAACATGACCGAGA
TGAGCTTCCTGAACAGCGAAGTGTTGGCGGGGGACTTGATGTCCCCCTTCGACCAGTCGGGTTTGGGGGC
TGAAGAAAGCCTAGGTCTCTTAGATGACTATCTGGAGGTGGGGGATCCACCGGTCGCCACCATGGTGAGC
AAGGGCGAGGAGCTGTTCACCGGGGTGGTGCCCATCCTGGTCGAGCTGGACGGCGACGTAAACGGCCACA
AGTTCAGCGTGTCCGGCGAGGGCGAGGGCGATGCCACCTACGGCAAGCTGACCCTGAAGTTCATCTGCAC
CACCGGCAAGCTGCCCGTGCCCTGGCCCACCCTCGTGACCACCCTGACCTACGGCGTGCAGTGCTTCAGC
CGCTACCCCGACCACATGAAGCAGCACGACTTCTTCAAGTCCGCCATGCCCGA
